LOCUS       pTK105 10707 bp DNA circular UNA 01-AUG-2014
DEFINITION  SIN SP6 P1234 (nsP2 P726S) SGP(14) 2xK-turn EYFP-PEST.
ACCESSION   urn.local.tasuku.1377628464201.6001
VERSION     urn.local.tasuku.1377628464201.6001
KEYWORDS    .
SOURCE      Sindbis
  ORGANISM  Sindbis .
FEATURES             Location/Qualifiers
     5'UTR           1..59
     CDS             60..1679
                     /label="nsP1"
     CDS             1680..4100
                     /label="nsP2"
     primer_bind     2517..2538
                     /label="TK-SIN-ClaI-ncp-seq-F1"
     misc_feature    2992
                     /label="C"
                     /note="Geneious type: Editing History Replacement"
     misc_feature    3579
                     /label="A"
                     /note="Geneious type: Editing History Replacement"
     Mutation        3855
                     /label="P726S ncp mutation"
     CDS             4101..5747
                     /label="nsP3"
     primer_bind     complement(4443..4462)
                     /label="TK-SIN-AvrII-ncp-seq-R1"
     Stop_codon      5748..5750
                     /label="Opal stop codon"
     CDS             5751..7601
                     /label="nsP4"
     primer_bind     6086..6105
                     /label="TK-SIN-ts-seq-F1"
     primer_bind     7103..7126
                     /label="TK-nsP4-SapI-F"
     primer_bind     7468..7487
                     /label="TK-nsP4-seq-F2"
     promoter        7500..7611
                     /label="Subgenomic promoter (98/14)"
     promoter        7579..7611
                     /label="Subgenomic promoter (19/14)"
     primer_bind     7587..7656
                     /label="TK-14-2K-F1"
     primer_bind     complement(7587..7656)
                     /label="TK-14-2K-R1"
     misc_feature    7598..7611
                     /label="Subgenomic RNA 5' UTR"
     primer_bind     7598..7641
                     /label="TK-T7-SGP14-K-turn-F"
     Aptamer         7612..7634
                     /label="BoxCD mini G/C"
     Aptamer         7642..7664
                     /label="BoxCD mini G/C"
     primer_bind     7642..7701
                     /label="TK-2K-EYFP-F"
     primer_bind     complement(7642..7701)
                     /label="TK-2K-EYFP-R"
     misc_feature    7678..7683
                     /label="Kozak"
     CDS             7684..8400
                     /label="EYFP"
     primer_bind     complement(7956..7975)
                     /label="TK-EYFP-seq-R"
     CDS             8401..8526
                     /label="PEST"
     primer_bind     complement(8503..8545)
                     /label="TK-3'UTR-XhoI-PEST-R"
     3'UTR           8530..8751
     misc_feature    8560
                     /label
                     /note="Geneious type: Editing History Insertion"
     primer_bind     complement(8597..8619)
                     /label="TK-SIN-3'UTR-seq-R"
     misc_feature    8751
                     /label="A"
                     /note="Geneious type: Editing History Replacement"
     primer_bind     complement(8751..8774)
                     /label="TK-SIN-3'UTR-R"
     CDS             8983..9840
                     /label="AmpR"
     promoter        10690..10707
                     /label="SP6"
ORIGIN
        1 attgacggcg tagtacacac tattgaatca aacagccgac caattgcact accatcacaa
       61 tggagaagcc agtagtaaac gtagacgtag acccccagag tccgtttgtc gtgcaactgc
      121 aaaaaagctt cccgcaattt gaggtagtag cacagcaggt cactccaaat gaccatgcta
      181 atgccagagc attttcgcat ctggccagta aactaatcga gctggaggtt cctaccacag
      241 cgacgatctt ggacataggc agcgcaccgg ctcgtagaat gttttccgag caccagtatc
      301 attgtgtctg ccccatgcgt agtccagaag acccggaccg catgatgaaa tacgccagta
      361 aactggcgga aaaagcgtgc aagattacaa acaagaactt gcatgagaag attaaggatc
      421 tccggaccgt acttgatacg ccggatgctg aaacaccatc gctctgcttt cacaacgatg
      481 ttacctgcaa catgcgtgcc gaatattccg tcatgcagga cgtgtatatc aacgctcccg
      541 gaactatcta tcatcaggct atgaaaggcg tgcggaccct gtactggatt ggcttcgaca
      601 ccacccagtt catgttctcg gctatggcag gttcgtaccc tgcgtacaac accaactggg
      661 ccgacgagaa agtccttgaa gcgcgtaaca tcggactttg cagcacaaag ctgagtgaag
      721 gtaggacagg aaaattgtcg ataatgagga agaaggagtt gaagcccggg tcgcgggttt
      781 atttctccgt aggatcgaca ctttatccag aacacagagc cagcttgcag agctggcatc
      841 ttccatcggt gttccacttg aatggaaagc agtcgtacac ttgccgctgt gatacagtgg
      901 tgagttgcga aggctacgta gtgaagaaaa tcaccatcag tcccgggatc acgggagaaa
      961 ccgtgggata cgcggttaca cacaatagcg agggcttctt gctatgcaaa gttactgaca
     1021 cagtaaaagg agaacgggta tcgttccctg tgtgcacgta catcccggcc accatatgcg
     1081 atcagatgac tggtataatg gccacggata tatcacctga cgatgcacaa aaacttctgg
     1141 ttgggctcaa ccagcgaatt gtcattaacg gtaggactaa caggaacacc aacaccatgc
     1201 aaaattacct tctgccgatc atagcacaag ggttcagcaa atgggctaag gagcgcaagg
     1261 atgatcttga taacgagaaa atgctgggta ctagagaacg caagcttacg tatggctgct
     1321 tgtgggcgtt tcgcactaag aaagtacatt cgttttatcg cccacctgga acgcagacct
     1381 gcgtaaaagt cccagcctct tttagcgctt ttcccatgtc gtccgtatgg acgacctctt
     1441 tgcccatgtc gctgaggcag aaattgaaac tggcattgca accaaagaag gaggaaaaac
     1501 tgctgcaggt ctcggaggaa ttagtcatgg aggccaaggc tgcttttgag gatgctcagg
     1561 aggaagccag agcggagaag ctccgagaag cacttccacc attagtggca gacaaaggca
     1621 tcgaggcagc cgcagaagtt gtctgcgaag tggaggggct ccaggcggac atcggagcag
     1681 cattagttga aaccccgcgc ggtcacgtaa ggataatacc tcaagcaaat gaccgtatga
     1741 tcggacagta tatcgttgtc tcgccaaact ctgtgctgaa gaatgccaaa ctcgcaccag
     1801 cgcacccgct agcagatcag gttaagatca taacacactc cggaagatca ggaaggtacg
     1861 cggtcgaacc atacgacgct aaagtactga tgccagcagg aggtgccgta ccatggccag
     1921 aattcctagc actgagtgag agcgccacgt tagtgtacaa cgaaagagag tttgtgaacc
     1981 gcaaactata ccacattgcc atgcatggcc ccgccaagaa tacagaagag gagcagtaca
     2041 aggttacaaa ggcagagctt gcagaaacag agtacgtgtt tgacgtggac aagaagcgtt
     2101 gcgttaagaa ggaagaagcc tcaggtctgg tcctctcggg agaactgacc aaccctccct
     2161 atcatgagct agctctggag ggactgaaga cccgacctgc ggtcccgtac aaggtcgaaa
     2221 caataggagt gataggcaca ccggggtcgg gcaagtcagc tattatcaag tcaactgtca
     2281 cggcacgaga tcttgttacc agcggaaaga aagaaaattg tcgcgaaatt gaggccgacg
     2341 tgctaagact gaggggtatg cagattacgt cgaagacagt agattcggtt atgctcaacg
     2401 gatgccacaa agccgtagaa gtgctgtacg ttgacgaagc gttcgcgtgc cacgcaggag
     2461 cactacttgc cttgattgct atcgtcaggc cccgcaagaa ggtagtacta tgcggagacc
     2521 ccatgcaatg cggattcttc aacatgatgc aactaaaggt acatttcaat caccctgaaa
     2581 aagacatatg caccaagaca ttctacaagt atatctcccg gcgttgcaca cagccagtta
     2641 cagctattgt atcgacactg cattacgatg gaaagatgaa aaccacgaac ccgtgcaaga
     2701 agaacattga aatcgatatt acaggggcca caaagccgaa gccaggggat atcatcctga
     2761 catgtttccg cgggtgggtt aagcaattgc aaatcgacta tcccggacat gaagtaatga
     2821 cagccgcggc ctcacaaggg ctaaccagaa aaggagtgta tgccgtccgg caaaaagtca
     2881 atgaaaaccc actgtacgcg atcacatcag agcatgtgaa cgtgttgctc acccgcactg
     2941 aggacaggct agtgtggaaa accttgcagg gcgacccatg gattaagcag ctcactaaca
     3001 tacctaaagg aaactttcag gctactatag aggactggga agctgaacac aagggaataa
     3061 ttgctgcaat aaacagcccc actccccgtg ccaatccgtt cagctgcaag accaacgttt
     3121 gctgggcgaa agcattggaa ccgatactag ccacggccgg tatcgtactt accggttgcc
     3181 agtggagcga actgttccca cagtttgcgg atgacaaacc acattcggcc atttacgcct
     3241 tagacgtaat ttgcattaag tttttcggca tggacttgac aagcggactg ttttctaaac
     3301 agagcatccc actaacgtac catcccgccg attcagcgag gccggtagct cattgggaca
     3361 acagcccagg aacccgcaag tatgggtacg atcacgccat tgccgccgaa ctctcccgta
     3421 gatttccggt gttccagcta gctgggaagg gcacacaact tgatttgcag acggggagaa
     3481 ccagagttat ctctgcacag cataacctgg tcccggtgaa ccgcaatctt cctcacgcct
     3541 tagtccccga gtacaaggag aagcaacccg gcccggtcga aaaattcttg aaccagttca
     3601 aacaccactc agtacttgtg gtatcagagg aaaaaattga agctccccgt aagagaatcg
     3661 aatggatcgc cccgattggc atagccggtg cagataagaa ctacaacctg gctttcgggt
     3721 ttccgccgca ggcacggtac gacctggtgt tcatcaacat tggaactaaa tacagaaacc
     3781 accactttca gcagtgcgaa gaccatgcgg cgaccttaaa aaccctttcg cgttcggccc
     3841 tgaattgcct taactcagga ggcaccctcg tggtgaagtc ctatggctac gccgaccgca
     3901 acagtgagga cgtagtcacc gctcttgcca gaaagtttgt cagggtgtct gcagcgagac
     3961 cagattgtgt ctcaagcaat acagaaatgt acctgatttt ccgacaacta gacaacagcc
     4021 gtacacggca attcaccccg caccatctga attgcgtgat ttcgtccgtg tatgagggta
     4081 caagagatgg agttggagcc gcgccgtcat accgcaccaa aagggagaat attgctgact
     4141 gtcaagagga agcagttgtc aacgcagcca atccgctggg tagaccaggc gaaggagtct
     4201 gccgtgccat ctataaacgt tggccgacca gttttaccga ttcagccacg gagacaggca
     4261 ccgcaagaat gactgtgtgc ctaggaaaga aagtgatcca cgcggtcggc cctgatttcc
     4321 ggaagcaccc agaagcagaa gccttgaaat tgctacaaaa cgcctaccat gcagtggcag
     4381 acttagtaaa tgaacataac atcaagtctg tcgccattcc actgctatct acaggcattt
     4441 acgcagccgg aaaagaccgc cttgaagtat cacttaactg cttgacaacc gcgctagaca
     4501 gaactgacgc ggacgtaacc atctattgcc tggataagaa gtggaaggaa agaatcgacg
     4561 cggcactcca acttaaggag tctgtaacag agctgaagga tgaagatatg gagatcgacg
     4621 atgagttagt atggatccat ccagacagtt gcttgaaggg aagaaaggga ttcagtacta
     4681 caaaaggaaa attgtattcg tacttcgaag gcaccaaatt ccatcaagca gcaaaagaca
     4741 tggcggagat aaaggtcctg ttccctaatg accaggaaag taatgaacaa ctgtgtgcct
     4801 acatattggg tgagaccatg gaagcaatcc gcgaaaagtg cccggtcgac cataacccgt
     4861 cgtctagccc gcccaaaacg ttgccgtgcc tttgcatgta tgccatgacg ccagaaaggg
     4921 tccacagact tagaagcaat aacgtcaaag aagttacagt atgctcctcc accccccttc
     4981 ctaagcacaa aattaagaat gttcagaagg ttcagtgcac gaaagtagtc ctgtttaatc
     5041 cgcacactcc cgcattcgtt cccgcccgta agtacataga agtgccagaa cagcctaccg
     5101 ctcctcctgc acaggccgag gaggcccccg aagttgtagc gacaccgtca ccatctacag
     5161 ctgataacac ctcgcttgat gtcacagaca tctcactgga tatggatgac agtagcgaag
     5221 gctcactttt ttcgagcttt agcggatcgg acaactctat tactagtatg gacagttggt
     5281 cgtcaggacc tagttcacta gagatagtag accgaaggca ggtggtggtg gctgacgttc
     5341 atgccgtcca agagcctgcc cctattccac cgccaaggct aaagaagatg gcccgcctgg
     5401 cagcggcaag aaaagagccc actccaccgg caagcaatag ctctgagtcc ctccacctct
     5461 cttttggtgg ggtatccatg tccctcggat caattttcga cggagagacg gcccgccagg
     5521 cagcggtaca acccctggca acaggcccca cggatgtgcc tatgtctttc ggatcgtttt
     5581 ccgacggaga gattgatgag ctgagccgca gagtaactga gtccgaaccc gtcctgtttg
     5641 gatcatttga accgggcgaa gtgaactcaa ttatatcgtc ccgatcagcc gtatcttttc
     5701 cactacgcaa gcagagacgt agacgcagga gcaggaggac tgaatactga ctaaccgggg
     5761 taggtgggta catattttcg acggacacag gccctgggca cttgcaaaag aagtccgttc
     5821 tgcagaacca gcttacagaa ccgaccttgg agcgcaatgt cctggaaaga attcatgccc
     5881 cggtgctcga cacgtcgaaa gaggaacaac tcaaactcag gtaccagatg atgcccaccg
     5941 aagccaacaa aagtaggtac cagtctcgta aagtagaaaa tcagaaagcc ataaccactg
     6001 agcgactact gtcaggacta cgactgtata actctgccac agatcagcca gaatgctata
     6061 agatcaccta tccgaaacca ttgtactcca gtagcgtacc ggcgaactac tccgatccac
     6121 agttcgctgt agctgtctgt aacaactatc tgcatgagaa ctatccgaca gtagcatctt
     6181 atcagattac tgacgagtac gatgcttact tggatatggt agacgggaca gtcgcctgcc
     6241 tggatactgc aaccttctgc cccgctaagc ttagaagtta cccgaaaaaa catgagtata
     6301 gagccccgaa tatccgcagt gcggttccat cagcgatgca gaacacgcta caaaatgtgc
     6361 tcattgccgc aactaaaaga aattgcaacg tcacgcagat gcgtgaactg ccaacactgg
     6421 actcagcgac attcaatgtc gaatgctttc gaaaatatgc atgtaatgac gagtattggg
     6481 aggagttcgc tcggaagcca attaggatta ccactgagtt tgtcaccgca tatgtagcta
     6541 gactgaaagg ccctaaggcc gccgcactat ttgcaaagac gtataatttg gtcccattgc
     6601 aagaagtgcc tatggataga ttcgtcatgg acatgaaaag agacgtgaaa gttacaccag
     6661 gcacgaaaca cacagaagaa agaccgaaag tacaagtgat acaagccgca gaacccctgg
     6721 cgactgctta cttatgcggg attcaccggg aattagtgcg taggcttacg gccgtcttgc
     6781 ttccaaacat tcacacgctt tttgacatgt cggcggagga ttttgatgca atcatagcag
     6841 aacacttcaa gcaaggcgac ccggtactgg agacggatat cgcatcattc gacaaaagcc
     6901 aagacgacgc tatggcgtta accggtctga tgatcttgga ggacctgggt gtggatcaac
     6961 cactactcga cttgatcgag tgcgcctttg gagaaatatc atccacccat ctacctacgg
     7021 gtactcgttt taaattcggg gcgatgatga aatccggaat gttcctcaca ctttttgtca
     7081 acacagtttt gaatgtcgtt atcgccagca gagtactaga agagcggctt aaaacgtcca
     7141 gatgtgcagc gttcattggc gacgacaaca tcatacatgg agtagtatct gacaaagaaa
     7201 tggctgagag gtgcgccacc tggctcaaca tggaggttaa gatcatcgac gcagtcatcg
     7261 gtgagagacc accttacttc tgcggcggat ttatcttgca agattcggtt acttccacag
     7321 cgtgccgcgt ggcggatccc ctgaaaaggc tgtttaagtt gggtaaaccg ctcccagccg
     7381 acgacgagca agacgaagac agaagacgcg ctctgctaga tgaaacaaag gcgtggttta
     7441 gagtaggtat aacaggcact ttagcagtgg ccgtgacgac ccggtatgag gtagacaata
     7501 ttacacctgt cctactggca ttgagaactt ttgcccagag caaaagagca ttccaagcca
     7561 tcagagggga aataaagcat ctctacggtg gtcctaaata gtcagcatag tgggcgtgat
     7621 ccgaaaggtg acccggatct ggggcgtgat ccgaaaggtg acccggatcc accggtcgcc
     7681 accatggtga gcaagggcga ggagctgttc accggggtgg tgcccatcct ggtcgagctg
     7741 gacggcgacg taaacggcca caagttcagc gtgtccggcg agggcgaggg cgatgccacc
     7801 tacggcaagc tgaccctgaa gttcatctgc accaccggca agctgcccgt gccctggccc
     7861 accctcgtga ccaccttcgg ctacggcctg cagtgcttcg cccgctaccc cgaccacatg
     7921 aagcagcacg acttcttcaa gtccgccatg cccgaaggct acgtccagga gcgcaccatc
     7981 ttcttcaagg acgacggcaa ctacaagacc cgcgccgagg tgaagttcga gggcgacacc
     8041 ctggtgaacc gcatcgagct gaagggcatc gacttcaagg aggacggcaa catcctgggg
     8101 cacaagctgg agtacaacta caacagccac aacgtctata tcatggccga caagcagaag
     8161 aacggcatca aggtgaactt caagatccgc cacaacatcg aggacggcag cgtgcagctc
     8221 gccgaccact accagcagaa cacccccatc ggcgacggcc ccgtgctgct gcccgacaac
     8281 cactacctga gctaccagtc cgccctgagc aaagacccca acgagaagcg cgatcacatg
     8341 gtcctgctgg agttcgtgac cgccgccggg atcactctcg gcatggacga gctgtacaag
     8401 aagcttagcc atggcttccc gccggaggtg gaggagcagg atgatggcac gctgcccatg
     8461 tcttgtgccc aggagagcgg gatggaccgt caccctgcag cctgtgcttc tgctaggatc
     8521 aatgtgtaac tcgaggaagc gcagtacata atgctgcgca gtgttgccac ataaccacta
     8581 tattaaccat ttatctagcg gacgccaaaa actcaatgta tttctgagga agcgtggtgc
     8641 ataatgccac gcagcgtctg cataactttt attatttctt ttattaatca acaaaatttt
     8701 gtttttaaca tttcaaaaaa aaaaaaaaaa aaaaaaaaaa aaaaaaaaaa ggggaattcg
     8761 agctcgggaa ttaattcttg aagacgaaag ggcctcgtga tacgcctatt tttataggtt
     8821 aatgtcatga taataatggt ttcttagacg tcaggtggca cttttcgggg aaatgtgcgc
     8881 ggaaccccta tttgtttatt tttctaaata cattcaaata tgtatccgct catgagacaa
     8941 taaccctgat aaatgcttca ataatattga aaaaggaaga gtatgagtat tcaacatttc
     9001 cgtgtcgccc ttattccctt ttttgcggca ttttgccttc ctgtttttgc tcacccagaa
     9061 acgctggtga aagtaaaaga tgctgaagat cagttgggtg cacgagtggg ttacatcgaa
     9121 ctggatctca acagcggtaa gatccttgag agttttcgcc ccgaagaacg ttttccaatg
     9181 atgagcactt ttaaagttct gctatgtggc gcggtattat cccgtgttga cgccgggcaa
     9241 gagcaactcg gtcgccgcat acactattct cagaatgact tggttgagta ctcaccagtc
     9301 acagaaaagc atcttacgga tggcatgaca gtaagagaat tatgcagtgc tgccataacc
     9361 atgagtgata acactgcggc caacttactt ctgacaacga tcggaggacc gaaggagcta
     9421 accgcttttt tgcacaacat gggggatcat gtaactcgcc ttgatcgttg ggaaccggag
     9481 ctgaatgaag ccataccaaa cgacgagcgt gacaccacga tgcctgtagc aatggcaaca
     9541 acgttgcgca aactattaac tggcgaacta cttactctag cttcccggca acaattaata
     9601 gactggatgg aggcggataa agttgcagga ccacttctgc gctcggccct tccggctggc
     9661 tggtttattg ctgataaatc tggagccggt gagcgtgggt ctcgcggtat cattgcagca
     9721 ctggggccag atggtaagcc ctcccgtatc gtagttatct acacgacggg gagtcaggca
     9781 actatggatg aacgaaatag acagatcgct gagataggtg cctcactgat taagcattgg
     9841 taactgtcag accaagttta ctcatatata ctttagattg atttaaaact tcatttttaa
     9901 tttaaaagga tctaggtgaa gatccttttt gataatctca tgaccaaaat cccttaacgt
     9961 gagttttcgt tccactgagc gtcagacccc gtagaaaaga tcaaaggatc ttcttgagat
    10021 cctttttttc tgcgcgtaat ctgctgcttg caaacaaaaa aaccaccgct accagcggtg
    10081 gtttgtttgc cggatcaaga gctaccaact ctttttccga aggtaactgg cttcagcaga
    10141 gcgcagatac caaatactgt ccttctagtg tagccgtagt taggccacca cttcaagaac
    10201 tctgtagcac cgcctacata cctcgctctg ctaatcctgt taccagtggc tgctgccagt
    10261 ggcgataagt cgtgtcttac cgggttggac tcaagacgat agttaccgga taaggcgcag
    10321 cggtcgggct gaacgggggg ttcgtgcaca cagcccagct tggagcgaac gacctacacc
    10381 gaactgagat acctacagcg tgagcattga gaaagcgcca cgcttcccga agggagaaag
    10441 gcggacaggt atccggtaag cggcagggtc ggaacaggag agcgcacgag ggagcttcca
    10501 gggggaaacg cctggtatct ttatagtcct gtcgggtttc gccacctctg acttgagcgt
    10561 cgatttttgt gatgctcgtc aggggggcgg agcctatgga aaaacgccag caacgcgagc
    10621 tcgtatggac atattgtcgt tagaacgcgg ctacaattaa tacataacct tatgtatcat
    10681 acacatacga tttaggtgac actatag
//
