>Addgene plasmid #59562 | pTK105 | depositor full sequence | sequence record 92967 | pTK105 sequence 10707 bps
ATTGACGGCGTAGTACACACTATTGAATCAAACAGCCGACCAATTGCACTACCATCACAATGGAGAAGCC
AGTAGTAAACGTAGACGTAGACCCCCAGAGTCCGTTTGTCGTGCAACTGCAAAAAAGCTTCCCGCAATTT
GAGGTAGTAGCACAGCAGGTCACTCCAAATGACCATGCTAATGCCAGAGCATTTTCGCATCTGGCCAGTA
AACTAATCGAGCTGGAGGTTCCTACCACAGCGACGATCTTGGACATAGGCAGCGCACCGGCTCGTAGAAT
GTTTTCCGAGCACCAGTATCATTGTGTCTGCCCCATGCGTAGTCCAGAAGACCCGGACCGCATGATGAAA
TATGCCAGTAAACTGGCGGAAAAAGCGTGCAAGATTACAAACAAGAACTTGCATGAGAAGATTAAGGATC
TCCGGACCGTACTTGATACGCCGGATGCTGAAACACCATCGCTCTGCTTTCACAACGATGTTACCTGCAA
CATGCGTGCCGAATATTCCGTCATGCAGGACGTGTATATCAACGCTCCCGGAACTATCTATCATCAGGCT
ATGAAAGGCGTGCGGACCCTGTACTGGATTGGCTTCGACACCACCCAGTTCATGTTCTCGGCTATGGCAG
GTTCGTACCCTGCGTACAACACCAACTGGGCCGACGAGAAAGTCCTTGAAGCGCGTAACATCGGACTTTG
CAGCACAAAGCTGAGTGAAGGTAGGACAGGAAAATTGTCGATAATGAGGAAGAAGGAGTTGAAGCCCGGG
TCGCGGGTTTATTTCTCCGTAGGATCGACACTTTATCCAGAACACAGAGCCAGCTTGCAGAGCTGGCATC
TTCCATCGGTGTTCCACTTGAATGGAAAGCAGTCGTACACTTGCCGCTGTGATACAGTGGTGAGTTGCGA
AGGCTACGTAGTGAAGAAAATCACCATCAGTCCCGGGATCACGGGAGAAACCGTGGGATACGCGGTTACA
CACAATAGCGAGGGCTTCTTGCTATGCAAAGTTACTGACACAGTAAAAGGAGAACGGGTATCGTTCCCTG
TGTGCACGTACATCCCGGCCACCATATGCGATCAGATGACTGGTATAATGGCCACGGATATATCACCTGA
CGATGCACAAAAACTTCTGGTTGGGCTCAACCAGCGAATTGTCATTAACGGTAGGACTAACAGGAACACC
AACACCATGCAAAATTACCTTCTGCCGATCATAGCACAAGGGTTCAGCAAATGGGCTAAGGAGCGCAAGG
ATGATCTTGATAACGAGAAAATGCTGGGTACTAGAGAACGCAAGCTTACGTATGGCTGCTTGTGGGCGTT
TCGCACTAAGAAAGTACATTCGTTTTATCGCCCACCTGGAACGCAGACCTGCGTAAAAGTCCCAGCCTCT
TTTAGCGCTTTTCCCATGTCGTCCGTATGGACGACCTCTTTGCCCATGTCGCTGAGGCAGAAATTGAAAC
TGGCATTGCAACCAAAGAAGGAGGAAAAACTGCTGCAGGTCTCGGAGGAATTAGTCATGGAGGCCAAGGC
TGCTTTTGAGGATGCTCAGGAGGAAGCCAGAGCGGAGAAGCTCCGAGAAGCACTTCCACCATTAGTGGCA
GACAAAGGCATCGAGGCAGCCGCAGAAGTTGTCTGCGAAGTGGAGGGGCTCCAGGCGGACATCGGAGCAG
CATTAGTTGAAACCCCGCGCGGTCACGTAAGGATAATACCTCAAGCAAATGACCGTATGATCGGACAGTA
TATCGTTGTCTCGCCAAACTCTGTGCTGAAGAATGCCAAACTCGCACCAGCGCACCCGCTAGCAGATCAG
GTTAAGATCATAACACACTCCGGAAGATCAGGAAGGTACGCGGTCGAACCATACGACGCTAAAGTACTGA
TGCCAGCAGGAGGTGCCGTACCATGGCCAGAATTCCTAGCACTGAGTGAGAGCGCCACGTTAGTGTACAA
CGAAAGAGAGTTTGTGAACCGCAAACTATACCACATTGCCATGCATGGCCCCGCCAAGAATACAGAAGAG
GAGCAGTACAAGGTTACAAAGGCAGAGCTTGCAGAAACAGAGTACGTGTTTGACGTGGACAAGAAGCGTT
GCGTTAAGAAGGAAGAAGCCTCAGGTCTGGTCCTCTCGGGAGAACTGACCAACCCTCCCTATCATGAGCT
AGCTCTGGAGGGACTGAAGACCCGACCTGCGGTCCCGTACAAGGTCGAAACAATAGGAGTGATAGGCACA
CCGGGGTCGGGCAAGTCAGCTATTATCAAGTCAACTGTCACGGCACGAGATCTTGTTACCAGCGGAAAGA
AAGAAAATTGTCGCGAAATTGAGGCCGACGTGCTAAGACTGAGGGGTATGCAGATTACGTCGAAGACAGT
AGATTCGGTTATGCTCAACGGATGCCACAAAGCCGTAGAAGTGCTGTACGTTGACGAAGCGTTCGCGTGC
CACGCAGGAGCACTACTTGCCTTGATTGCTATCGTCAGGCCCCGCAAGAAGGTAGTACTATGCGGAGACC
CCATGCAATGCGGATTCTTCAACATGATGCAACTAAAGGTACATTTCAATCACCCTGAAAAAGACATATG
CACCAAGACATTCTACAAGTATATCTCCCGGCGTTGCACACAGCCAGTTACAGCTATTGTATCGACACTG
CATTACGATGGAAAGATGAAAACCACGAACCCGTGCAAGAAGAACATTGAAATCGATATTACAGGGGCCA
CAAAGCCGAAGCCAGGGGATATCATCCTGACATGTTTCCGCGGGTGGGTTAAGCAATTGCAAATCGACTA
TCCCGGACATGAAGTAATGACAGCCGCGGCCTCACAAGGGCTAACCAGAAAAGGAGTGTATGCCGTCCGG
CAAAAAGTCAATGAAAACCCACTGTACGCGATCACATCAGAGCATGTGAACGTGTTGCTCACCCGCACTG
AGGACAGGCTAGTGTGGAAAACCTTGCAGGGCGACCCATGGATTAAGCAGCTCACTAACATACCTAAAGG
AAACTTTCAGGCTACTATAGAGGACTGGGAAGCTGAACACAAGGGAATAATTGCTGCAATAAACAGCCCC
ACTCCCCGTGCCAATCCGTTCAGCTGCAAGACCAACGTTTGCTGGGCGAAAGCATTGGAACCGATACTAG
CCACGGCCGGTATCGTACTTACCGGTTGCCAGTGGAGCGAACTGTTCCCACAGTTTGCGGATGACAAACC
ACATTCGGCCATTTACGCCTTAGACGTAATTTGCATTAAGTTTTTCGGCATGGACTTGACAAGCGGACTG
TTTTCTAAACAGAGCATCCCACTAACGTACCATCCCGCCGATTCAGCGAGGCCGGTAGCTCATTGGGACA
ACAGCCCAGGAACCCGCAAGTATGGGTACGATCACGCCATTGCCGCCGAACTCTCCCGTAGATTTCCGGT
GTTCCAGCTAGCTGGGAAGGGCACACAACTTGATTTGCAGACGGGGAGAACCAGAGTTATCTCTGCACAG
CATAACCTGGTCCCGGTGAACCGCAATCTTCCTCACGCCTTAGTCCCCGAGTACAAGGAGAAGCAACCCG
GCCCGGTCGAAAAATTCTTGAACCAGTTCAAACACCACTCAGTACTTGTGGTATCAGAGGAAAAAATTGA
AGCTCCCCGTAAGAGAATCGAATGGATCGCCCCGATTGGCATAGCCGGTGCAGATAAGAACTACAACCTG
GCTTTCGGGTTTCCGCCGCAGGCACGGTACGACCTGGTGTTCATCAACATTGGAACTAAATACAGAAACC
ACCACTTTCAGCAGTGCGAAGACCATGCGGCGACCTTAAAAACCCTTTCGCGTTCGGCCCTGAATTGCCT
TAACTCAGGAGGCACCCTCGTGGTGAAGTCCTATGGCTACGCCGACCGCAACAGTGAGGACGTAGTCACC
GCTCTTGCCAGAAAGTTTGTCAGGGTGTCTGCAGCGAGACCAGATTGTGTCTCAAGCAATACAGAAATGT
ACCTGATTTTCCGACAACTAGACAACAGCCGTACACGGCAATTCACCCCGCACCATCTGAATTGCGTGAT
TTCGTCCGTGTATGAGGGTACAAGAGATGGAGTTGGAGCCGCGCCGTCATACCGCACCAAAAGGGAGAAT
ATTGCTGACTGTCAAGAGGAAGCAGTTGTCAACGCAGCCAATCCGCTGGGTAGACCAGGCGAAGGAGTCT
GCCGTGCCATCTATAAACGTTGGCCGACCAGTTTTACCGATTCAGCCACGGAGACAGGCACCGCAAGAAT
GACTGTGTGCCTAGGAAAGAAAGTGATCCACGCGGTCGGCCCTGATTTCCGGAAGCACCCAGAAGCAGAA
GCCTTGAAATTGCTACAAAACGCCTACCATGCAGTGGCAGACTTAGTAAATGAACATAACATCAAGTCTG
TCGCCATTCCACTGCTATCTACAGGCATTTACGCAGCCGGAAAAGACCGCCTTGAAGTATCACTTAACTG
CTTGACAACCGCGCTAGACAGAACTGACGCGGACGTAACCATCTATTGCCTGGATAAGAAGTGGAAGGAA
AGAATCGACGCGGCACTCCAACTTAAGGAGTCTGTAACAGAGCTGAAGGATGAAGATATGGAGATCGACG
ATGAGTTAGTATGGATCCATCCAGACAGTTGCTTGAAGGGAAGAAAGGGATTCAGTACTACAAAAGGAAA
ATTGTATTCGTACTTCGAAGGCACCAAATTCCATCAAGCAGCAAAAGACATGGCGGAGATAAAGGTCCTG
TTCCCTAATGACCAGGAAAGTAATGAACAACTGTGTGCCTACATATTGGGTGAGACCATGGAAGCAATCC
GCGAAAAGTGCCCGGTCGACCATAACCCGTCGTCTAGCCCGCCCAAAACGTTGCCGTGCCTTTGCATGTA
TGCCATGACGCCAGAAAGGGTCCACAGACTTAGAAGCAATAACGTCAAAGAAGTTACAGTATGCTCCTCC
ACCCCCCTTCCTAAGCACAAAATTAAGAATGTTCAGAAGGTTCAGTGCACGAAAGTAGTCCTGTTTAATC
CGCACACTCCCGCATTCGTTCCCGCCCGTAAGTACATAGAAGTGCCAGAACAGCCTACCGCTCCTCCTGC
ACAGGCCGAGGAGGCCCCCGAAGTTGTAGCGACACCGTCACCATCTACAGCTGATAACACCTCGCTTGAT
GTCACAGACATCTCACTGGATATGGATGACAGTAGCGAAGGCTCACTTTTTTCGAGCTTTAGCGGATCGG
ACAACTCTATTACTAGTATGGACAGTTGGTCGTCAGGACCTAGTTCACTAGAGATAGTAGACCGAAGGCA
GGTGGTGGTGGCTGACGTTCATGCCGTCCAAGAGCCTGCCCCTATTCCACCGCCAAGGCTAAAGAAGATG
GCCCGCCTGGCAGCGGCAAGAAAAGAGCCCACTCCACCGGCAAGCAATAGCTCTGAGTCCCTCCACCTCT
CTTTTGGTGGGGTATCCATGTCCCTCGGATCAATTTTCGACGGAGAGACGGCCCGCCAGGCAGCGGTACA
ACCCCTGGCAACAGGCCCCACGGATGTGCCTATGTCTTTCGGATCGTTTTCCGACGGAGAGATTGATGAG
CTGAGCCGCAGAGTAACTGAGTCCGAACCCGTCCTGTTTGGATCATTTGAACCGGGCGAAGTGAACTCAA
TTATATCGTCCCGATCAGCCGTATCTTTTCCACTACGCAAGCAGAGACGTAGACGCAGGAGCAGGAGGAC
TGAATACTGACTAACCGGGGTAGGTGGGTACATATTTTCGACGGACACAGGCCCTGGGCACTTGCAAAAG
AAGTCCGTTCTGCAGAACCAGCTTACAGAACCGACCTTGGAGCGCAATGTCCTGGAAAGAATTCATGCCC
CGGTGCTCGACACGTCGAAAGAGGAACAACTCAAACTCAGGTACCAGATGATGCCCACCGAAGCCAACAA
AAGTAGGTACCAGTCTCGTAAAGTAGAAAATCAGAAAGCCATAACCACTGAGCGACTACTGTCAGGACTA
CGACTGTATAACTCTGCCACAGATCAGCCAGAATGCTATAAGATCACCTATCCGAAACCATTGTACTCCA
GTAGCGTACCGGCGAACTACTCCGATCCACAGTTCGCTGTAGCTGTCTGTAACAACTATCTGCATGAGAA
CTATCCGACAGTAGCATCTTATCAGATTACTGACGAGTACGATGCTTACTTGGATATGGTAGACGGGACA
GTCGCCTGCCTGGATACTGCAACCTTCTGCCCCGCTAAGCTTAGAAGTTACCCGAAAAAACATGAGTATA
GAGCCCCGAATATCCGCAGTGCGGTTCCATCAGCGATGCAGAACACGCTACAAAATGTGCTCATTGCCGC
AACTAAAAGAAATTGCAACGTCACGCAGATGCGTGAACTGCCAACACTGGACTCAGCGACATTCAATGTC
GAATGCTTTCGAAAATATGCATGTAATGACGAGTATTGGGAGGAGTTCGCTCGGAAGCCAATTAGGATTA
CCACTGAGTTTGTCACCGCATATGTAGCTAGACTGAAAGGCCCTAAGGCCGCCGCACTATTTGCAAAGAC
GTATAATTTGGTCCCATTGCAAGAAGTGCCTATGGATAGATTCGTCATGGACATGAAAAGAGACGTGAAA
GTTACACCAGGCACGAAACACACAGAAGAAAGACCGAAAGTACAAGTGATACAAGCCGCAGAACCCCTGG
CGACTGCTTACTTATGCGGGATTCACCGGGAATTAGTGCGTAGGCTTACGGCCGTCTTGCTTCCAAACAT
TCACACGCTTTTTGACATGTCGGCGGAGGATTTTGATGCAATCATAGCAGAACACTTCAAGCAAGGCGAC
CCGGTACTGGAGACGGATATCGCATCATTCGACAAAAGCCAAGACGACGCTATGGCGTTAACCGGTCTGA
TGATCTTGGAGGACCTGGGTGTGGATCAACCACTACTCGACTTGATCGAGTGCGCCTTTGGAGAAATATC
ATCCACCCATCTACCTACGGGTACTCGTTTTAAATTCGGGGCGATGATGAAATCCGGAATGTTCCTCACA
CTTTTTGTCAACACAGTTTTGAATGTCGTTATCGCCAGCAGAGTACTAGAAGAGCGGCTTAAAACGTCCA
GATGTGCAGCGTTCATTGGCGACGACAACATCATACATGGAGTAGTATCTGACAAAGAAATGGCTGAGAG
GTGCGCCACCTGGCTCAACATGGAGGTTAAGATCATCGACGCAGTCATCGGTGAGAGACCACCTTACTTC
TGCGGCGGATTTATCTTGCAAGATTCGGTTACTTCCACAGCGTGCCGCGTGGCGGATCCCCTGAAAAGGC
TGTTTAAGTTGGGTAAACCGCTCCCAGCCGACGACGAGCAAGACGAAGACAGAAGACGCGCTCTGCTAGA
TGAAACAAAGGCGTGGTTTAGAGTAGGTATAACAGGCACTTTAGCAGTGGCCGTGACGACCCGGTATGAG
GTAGACAATATTACACCTGTCCTACTGGCATTGAGAACTTTTGCCCAGAGCAAAAGAGCATTCCAAGCCA
TCAGAGGGGAAATAAAGCATCTCTACGGTGGTCCTAAATAGTCAGCATAGTGGGCGTGATCCGAAAGGTG
ACCCGGATCTGGGGCGTGATCCGAAAGGTGACCCGGATCCACCGGTCGCCACCATGGTGAGCAAGGGCGA
GGAGCTGTTCACCGGGGTGGTGCCCATCCTGGTCGAGCTGGACGGCGACGTAAACGGCCACAAGTTCAGC
GTGTCCGGCGAGGGCGAGGGCGATGCCACCTACGGCAAGCTGACCCTGAAGTTCATCTGCACCACCGGCA
AGCTGCCCGTGCCCTGGCCCACCCTCGTGACCACCTTCGGCTACGGCCTGCAGTGCTTCGCCCGCTACCC
CGACCACATGAAGCAGCACGACTTCTTCAAGTCCGCCATGCCCGAAGGCTACGTCCAGGAGCGCACCATC
TTCTTCAAGGACGACGGCAACTACAAGACCCGCGCCGAGGTGAAGTTCGAGGGCGACACCCTGGTGAACC
GCATCGAGCTGAAGGGCATCGACTTCAAGGAGGACGGCAACATCCTGGGGCACAAGCTGGAGTACAACTA
CAACAGCCACAACGTCTATATCATGGCCGACAAGCAGAAGAACGGCATCAAGGTGAACTTCAAGATCCGC
CACAACATCGAGGACGGCAGCGTGCAGCTCGCCGACCACTACCAGCAGAACACCCCCATCGGCGACGGCC
CCGTGCTGCTGCCCGACAACCACTACCTGAGCTACCAGTCCGCCCTGAGCAAAGACCCCAACGAGAAGCG
CGATCACATGGTCCTGCTGGAGTTCGTGACCGCCGCCGGGATCACTCTCGGCATGGACGAGCTGTACAAG
AAGCTTAGCCATGGCTTCCCGCCGGAGGTGGAGGAGCAGGATGATGGCACGCTGCCCATGTCTTGTGCCC
AGGAGAGCGGGATGGACCGTCACCCTGCAGCCTGTGCTTCTGCTAGGATCAATGTGTAACTCGAGGAAGC
GCAGTACATAATGCTGCGCAGTGTTGCCACATAACCACTATATTAACCATTTATCTAGCGGACGCCAAAA
ACTCAATGTATTTCTGAGGAAGCGTGGTGCATAATGCCACGCAGCGTCTGCATAACTTTTATTATTTCTT
TTATTAATCAACAAAATTTTGTTTTTAACATTTCAAAAAAAAAAAAAAAAAAAAAAAAAAAAAAAAAAAA
GGGGAATTCGAGCTCGGGAATTAATTCTTGAAGACGAAAGGGCCTCGTGATACGCCTATTTTTATAGGTT
AATGTCATGATAATAATGGTTTCTTAGACGTCAGGTGGCACTTTTCGGGGAAATGTGCGCGGAACCCCTA
TTTGTTTATTTTTCTAAATACATTCAAATATGTATCCGCTCATGAGACAATAACCCTGATAAATGCTTCA
ATAATATTGAAAAAGGAAGAGTATGAGTATTCAACATTTCCGTGTCGCCCTTATTCCCTTTTTTGCGGCA
TTTTGCCTTCCTGTTTTTGCTCACCCAGAAACGCTGGTGAAAGTAAAAGATGCTGAAGATCAGTTGGGTG
CACGAGTGGGTTACATCGAACTGGATCTCAACAGCGGTAAGATCCTTGAGAGTTTTCGCCCCGAAGAACG
TTTTCCAATGATGAGCACTTTTAAAGTTCTGCTATGTGGCGCGGTATTATCCCGTGTTGACGCCGGGCAA
GAGCAACTCGGTCGCCGCATACACTATTCTCAGAATGACTTGGTTGAGTACTCACCAGTCACAGAAAAGC
ATCTTACGGATGGCATGACAGTAAGAGAATTATGCAGTGCTGCCATAACCATGAGTGATAACACTGCGGC
CAACTTACTTCTGACAACGATCGGAGGACCGAAGGAGCTAACCGCTTTTTTGCACAACATGGGGGATCAT
GTAACTCGCCTTGATCGTTGGGAACCGGAGCTGAATGAAGCCATACCAAACGACGAGCGTGACACCACGA
TGCCTGTAGCAATGGCAACAACGTTGCGCAAACTATTAACTGGCGAACTACTTACTCTAGCTTCCCGGCA
ACAATTAATAGACTGGATGGAGGCGGATAAAGTTGCAGGACCACTTCTGCGCTCGGCCCTTCCGGCTGGC
TGGTTTATTGCTGATAAATCTGGAGCCGGTGAGCGTGGGTCTCGCGGTATCATTGCAGCACTGGGGCCAG
ATGGTAAGCCCTCCCGTATCGTAGTTATCTACACGACGGGGAGTCAGGCAACTATGGATGAACGAAATAG
ACAGATCGCTGAGATAGGTGCCTCACTGATTAAGCATTGGTAACTGTCAGACCAAGTTTACTCATATATA
CTTTAGATTGATTTAAAACTTCATTTTTAATTTAAAAGGATCTAGGTGAAGATCCTTTTTGATAATCTCA
TGACCAAAATCCCTTAACGTGAGTTTTCGTTCCACTGAGCGTCAGACCCCGTAGAAAAGATCAAAGGATC
TTCTTGAGATCCTTTTTTTCTGCGCGTAATCTGCTGCTTGCAAACAAAAAAACCACCGCTACCAGCGGTG
GTTTGTTTGCCGGATCAAGAGCTACCAACTCTTTTTCCGAAGGTAACTGGCTTCAGCAGAGCGCAGATAC
CAAATACTGTCCTTCTAGTGTAGCCGTAGTTAGGCCACCACTTCAAGAACTCTGTAGCACCGCCTACATA
CCTCGCTCTGCTAATCCTGTTACCAGTGGCTGCTGCCAGTGGCGATAAGTCGTGTCTTACCGGGTTGGAC
TCAAGACGATAGTTACCGGATAAGGCGCAGCGGTCGGGCTGAACGGGGGGTTCGTGCACACAGCCCAGCT
TGGAGCGAACGACCTACACCGAACTGAGATACCTACAGCGTGAGCATTGAGAAAGCGCCACGCTTCCCGA
AGGGAGAAAGGCGGACAGGTATCCGGTAAGCGGCAGGGTCGGAACAGGAGAGCGCACGAGGGAGCTTCCA
GGGGGAAACGCCTGGTATCTTTATAGTCCTGTCGGGTTTCGCCACCTCTGACTTGAGCGTCGATTTTTGT
GATGCTCGTCAGGGGGGCGGAGCCTATGGAAAAACGCCAGCAACGCGAGCTCGTATGGACATATTGTCGT
TAGAACGCGGCTACAATTAATACATAACCTTATGTATCATACACATACGATTTAGGTGACACTATAG
Features (pLannotate 1.2.2; 7 found; start..end, strand, type, name):
     60..7598    +  CDS            POLN_SINDV: Experimental evidence at protein level: Swiss-Prot protein existence level 1. [RNA-directed RNA polymerase nsP4]: RNA dependent RNA polymerase (PubMed:8107248, PubMed:7517863, PubMed:19036396). Replicates genomic and antigenomic RNA by recognizing replications specific signals. The early replication complex formed by the polyprotein P123 and nsP4 synthesizes minus-strand RNAs (PubMed:8107248, PubMed:7517863, PubMed:2529379). The late replication complex composed of fully processed nsP1-nsP4 is responsible for the production of genomic and subgenomic plus-strand RNAs (PubMed:8107248, PubMed:751
   7684..8400    +  CDS            EYFP: EYFP is a basic (constitutively fluorescent) green/yellow fluorescent protein published in 1996, derived from Aequorea victoria. It is reported to be a very rapidly-maturing weak dimer with high acid sensitivity.
   8383..8526    +  CDS            Odc1 (fragment): DCOR_MOUSE - Also known as Odc. Experimental evidence at protein level: Swiss-Prot protein existence level 1. Catalyzes the first and rate-limiting step of polyamine biosynthesis that converts ornithine into putrescine, which is the precursor for the polyamines, spermidine and spermine. Polyamines are essential for cell proliferation and are implicated in cellular processes, ranging from DNA replication to apoptosis. From Mus musculus (Mouse).
   8878..8982    +  promoter       AmpR promoter: bla
   8983..9843    +  CDS            AmpR: β-lactamase; bla; confers resistance to ampicillin, carbenicillin, and related antibiotics
  10014..10602   +  rep_origin     ori: high-copy-number ColE1/pMB1/pBR322/pUC origin of replication
  10690..1       +  promoter       SP6 promoter (across the origin): promoter for bacteriophage SP6 RNA polymerase
