[The description below was written by a language model from this plasmid's Addgene catalogue record, the feature table of its GenBank file and pLannotate feature annotations shown in this document.]
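Description:
pTK105 is a 10.7 kb circular plasmid that carries a Sindbis virus (alphavirus) replicon as a DNA template for in vitro transcription. It is maintained in E. coli through a high-copy ColE1/pUC-type origin and an ampicillin resistance (β-lactamase) cassette with its own bla promoter. A bacteriophage SP6 promoter sits immediately upstream of the viral 5'UTR, spanning the numbering origin of the plasmid. SP6 RNA polymerase can therefore produce a replicon RNA beginning at the authentic viral 5' end, which fits the RNA-only delivery to mammalian cells described in the associated publication.

The replicon encodes the nonstructural polyprotein P1234 (nsP1, nsP2, nsP3 and nsP4), with the natural opal stop codon retained between nsP3 and nsP4. These proteins form the RNA-dependent RNA polymerase complex that copies the genomic RNA and transcribes subgenomic RNA. nsP2 carries a P726S substitution annotated as an "ncp" mutation, which most likely denotes a noncytopathic variant that lessens replicon toxicity to host cells.

No structural protein genes are annotated. Downstream of nsP4, the subgenomic promoter extends 14 nucleotides past the transcription start, giving a short subgenomic 5'UTR. This is followed by two tandem K-turn (Box C/D mini) RNA motifs, a Kozak sequence and EYFP fused to a PEST degron derived from mouse ornithine decarboxylase, then the Sindbis 3'UTR. The PEST tag shortens reporter half-life, so fluorescence tracks expression changes more closely. K-turn motifs are binding sites for the RNA-binding protein L7Ae, so placing them in the 5'UTR should allow translational repression of the reporter. The construct thus serves as a repressible fluorescent output module for replicon-based synthetic RNA circuits.
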