Addgene plasmid #59562: pTK105
Purpose: SIN SP6 P1234 (nsP2 P726S) SGP(14) 2xK-turn EYFP-PEST
Depositing lab: Ron Weiss. Depositing organization: Massachusetts Institute of Technology. Publication: Mammalian synthetic circuits with RNA binding proteins for RNA-only delivery. Wroblewska L, Kitada T, Endo K, Siciliano V, Stillo B, Saito H, Weiss R. Nat Biotechnol. 2015 Aug 3. doi: 10.1038/nbt.3301. PubMed 26237515.
Backbone
  Vector backbone: SIN
Growth in bacteria
  Bacterial resistance: Ampicillin, 100 μg/mL
  Growth temperature: 37°C
  Growth strain: DH5alpha
  Copy number: Unknown
Gene/Insert
  Gene/Insert name: SGP(14) 2xK-turn EYFP-PEST
Terms and licenses: Academic/Nonprofit Terms; Industry Terms: Not Available to Industry
How to cite: pTK105 was a gift from Ron Weiss (Addgene plasmid # 59562 ; http://n2t.net/addgene:59562 ; RRID:Addgene_59562)
