>Addgene plasmid #59562 | pTK105 | addgene partial sequence | sequence record 95584 | SP6 5'-ATTTAGGTGACACTATAG-3'
CGACCAATTGCACTACCATCACAATGGAGAAGCCAGTAGTAAACGTAGACGTAGACCCCCAGAGTCCGTT
TGTCGTGCAACTGCAAAAAAGCTTCCCGCAATTTGAGGTAGTAGCACAGCAGGTCACTCCAAATGACCAT
GCTAATGCCAGAGCATTTTCGCATCTGGCCAGTAAACTAATCGAGCTGGAGGTTCCTACCACAGCGACGA
TCTTGGACATAGGCAGCGCACCGGCTCGTAGAATGTTTTCCGAGCACCAGTATCATTGTGTCTGCCCCAT
GCGTAGTCCAGAAGACCCGGACCGCATGATGAAATATGCCAGTAAACTGGCGGAAAAAGCGTGCAAGATT
ACAAACAAGAACTTGCATGAGAAGATTAAGGATCTCCGGACCGTACTTGATACGCCGGATGCTGAAACAC
CATCGCTCTGCTTTCACAACGATGTTACCTGCAACATGCGTGCCGAATATTCCGTCATGCAGGACGTGTA
TATCAACGCTCCCGGAACTATCTATCATCAGGCTATGAAAGGCGTGCGGACCCTGTACTGGATTGGCTTC
GACACCACCCAGTTCATGTTCTCGGCTATGGCAGGTTCGTACCCTGCGTACAACACCAACTGGGCCGACG
AGAAAGTCCTTGAAGCGCGTAACATCGGACTTTGCAGCACAAAGCTGAGTGAAGGTAGGACAGGAA
