>Addgene plasmid #59562 | pTK105 | addgene partial sequence | sequence record 95693 | EGFP-N 5'-CGTCGCCGTCCAGCTCGACCAG-3'
GCTCACCATGGTGGCGACCGGTGGATCCGGGTCACCTTTCGGATCACGCCCCAGATCCGGGTCACCTTTC
GGATCACGCCCACTATGCTGACTATTTAGGACCACCGTAGAGATGCTTTATTTCCCCTCTGATGGCTTGG
AATGCTCTTTTGCTCTGGGCAAAAGTTCTCAATGCCAGTAGGACAGGTGTAATATTGTCTACCTCATACC
GGGTCGTCACGGCCACTGCTAAAGTGCCTGTTATACCTACTCTAAACCACGCCTTTGTTTCATCTAGCAG
AGCGCGTCTTCTGTCTTCGTCTTGCTCGTCGTCGGCTGGGAGCGGTTTACCCAACTTAAACAGCCTTTTC
AGGGGATCCGCCACGCGGCACGCTGTGGAAGTAACCGAATCTTGCAAGATAAATCCGCCGCAGAAGTAAG
GTGGTCTCTCACCGATGACTGCGTCGATGATCTTAACCTCCATGTTGAGCCAGGTGGCGCACCTCTCAGC
CATTTCTTTGTCAGATACTACTCCATGTATGATGTTGTCGTCGCCAATGAACGCTGCACATCTGGACGTT
TTAAGCCGCTCTTCTAGTACTCTGCTGGCGATAACGACATTCAAAACTGTGTTGACAAAAAGTGTGAGGA
ACATTCCGGATTTCATCATCGCCCCGAATT
