>Addgene plasmid #59562 | pTK105 | addgene partial sequence | sequence record 96355 | P1234-F 5'-AGACGTAGACGCAGGAGCAG-3'
CATATTTTCGACGGACACAGGCCCTGGGCACTTGCAAAAGAAGTCCGTTCTGCAGAACCAGCTTACAGAA
CCGACCTTGGAGCGCAATGTCCTGGAAAGAATTCATGCCCCGGTGCTCGACACGTCGAAAGAGGAACAAC
TCAAACTCAGGTACCAGATGATGCCCACCGAAGCCAACAAAAGTAGGTACCAGTCTCGTAAAGTAGAAAA
TCAGAAAGCCATAACCACTGAGCGACTACTGTCAGGACTACGACTGTATAACTCTGCCACAGATCAGCCA
GAATGCTATAAGATCACCTATCCGAAACCATTGTACTCCAGTAGCGTACCGGCGAACTACTCCGATCCAC
AGTTCGCTGTAGCTGTCTGTAACAACTATCTGCATGAGAACTATCCGACAGTAGCATCTTATCAGATTAC
TGACGAGTACGATGCTTACTTGGATATGGTAGACGGGACAGTCGCCTGCCTGGATACTGCAACCTTCTGC
CCCGCTAAGCTTAGAAGTTACCCGAAAAAACATGAGTATAGAGCCCCGAATATCCGCAGTGCGGTTCCAT
CAGCGATGCAGAACACGCTACAAAATGTGCTCATTGCCGCAACTAAAAGAAATTGCAACGTCACGCAGAT
GCGTGAACTGCCAACACTGGACTCAGCGACATTCAATGTCGAATGCTTTCGAAAATATGCATGTAATGAC
GAGTATTGGGAGGAGTTCGCTCGGAAGCCAATTAGGATTACCACTGAGTTTGTCACCGCATATGTAGCTA
GACTGAAAGGCCCTAAGGCCGCCGCACTATTTGCAAAGACGTATAATTTGGTCCCATTGCAAGAAGTGCC
TATGGATAGATTCGTCATGG
