>Addgene plasmid #59562 | pTK105 | addgene partial sequence | sequence record 96439 | EGFP-C 5'-CATGGTCCTGCTGGAGTTCGTG-3'
CGAGCTGTACAAGAAGCTTAGCCATGGCTTCCCGCCGGAGGTGGAGGAGCAGGATGATGGCACGCTGCCC
ATGTCTTGTGCCCAGGAGAGCGGGATGGACCGTCACCCTGCAGCCTGTGCTTCTGCTAGGATCAATGTGT
AACTCGAGGAAGCGCAGTACATAATGCTGCGCAGTGTTGCCACATAACCACTATATTAACCATTTATCTA
GCGGACGCCAAAAACTCAATGTATTTCTGAGGAAGCGTGGTGCATAATGCCACGCAGCGTCTGCATAACT
TTTATTATTTCTTTTATTAATCAACAAAATTTTGTTTTTAACATTTCAAAAAAAAAAAAAAAAAAAAAAA
AAAAAAAAAAAAAGGGGAATTCGAGCTCGGGAATTAATTCTTGAAGACGAAAGGGCCTCGTGATACGCCT
ATTTTTATAGGTTAATGTCATGATAATAATGGTTTCTTAGACGTCAGGTGGCACTTTTCGGGGAAATGTG
CGCGGAACCCCTATTTGTTTATTTTTCTAAATACATTCAAATATGTATCCGCTCATGAGACAATAACCCT
GATAAATGCTTCAATAATATTGAAAAAGGAAGAGTATGAGTATTCAACATTTCCGTGTCGCCCTTATTCC
CTTTTTTGCGGCATTTTGCCTTCCTGTTTTTGCTCACCCAGAAACGCTGGTGAAAGTAAAAGATGCTGAA
GATCAGTTGGGTGCACGAGTGGGTTACATCGAACTGGATCTCAACAGCGGTAAGATCCTTGAGAGTT
