>Addgene plasmid #59562 | pTK105 Sequencing Result | analyzer sequence | sequence record 98167
GTTGTCTAGTTGTCGGAAAATCAGGTACATTTCTGTATTGCTTGAGACACAATCTGGTCTCGCTGCAGAC
ACCCTGACAAACTTTCTGGCAAGAGCGGTGACTACGTCCTCACTGTTGCGGTCGGCGTAGCCATAGGACT
TCACCACGAGGGTGCCTCCTGAGTTAAGGCAATTCAGGGCCGAACGCGAAAGGGTTTTTAAGGTCGCCGC
ATGG
